>Addgene plasmid #26541 | pJC162.1_pc2RNAi | depositor partial sequence | sequence record 12561 | Author sequence
CGAGACAAATATATTTATTAATCCTGKTTGATGAAATGATAGTGAAATTAATAATAACAATAAGATACGA
CAATCTTACTGGACAAAAGTTTACAAAAATACGATCACAAAATCTGCAGTAGCACTGCTTAGTCGCGGTC
AAAGACAAAAAATATTATCAATACTAAATAAAGATCAAGTTCAACAACTATTGTGAAAATCTGTTAGAGG
CATGTTGTCTCTTTACTACACCGAGTTTAGGAATGATTTTCTCTAGTGAACTAGACAATTTGTCATAGGG
TCGACTCTGTGTTCCATGAAGCACGAGCACCCATTCAGAAAATATTCCTTGACTTAATGGATCTTTCGTG
TCGAACATTACTGTCAGTTTCCATTTTCCGCGAGGGTTTTCTCCCCATGTATGAGTGGTCATAAATGGCC
ATTTGGTGAATCCTCTTGTGGAATCGTCATCCTTTGGTCGATGGCTGAGAATCATAGAAGTCGTACCCAT
GGGGCTCGTTAAAAACATTGTTATGTCTCCTCGTCGACTAGATTTAACTGAAACAAAAGCCTGGACATGC
TCAAGATAATTCACTCGATGACCTATATCTGATTTGCACGCGTCAGTATCAATTTCCAATATTAAAGCTT
TTGTTACATTGAATCGATAACGCTTATCGATTTGTCCGGCAATGCAGTGAAATCGTTCTGGTACATTCAC
CCACTTTTTAGCAACTCGGACCATGTCACCAGCATCGAGTACTCCGTATCCAAAAAGATGATTGAATTCC
AAACCCGCTCCATTAATGGTCCAATTATGGCGTCGATCTCTGTCATGCAAATGATTTCGTTTACTCGTAA
GCACTGTCAAATGCTGCATATCTCTCCAGCCAATATTCGAATTGGCTTCAAGAGCAAGAGCAAACACTCC
AGCTGCTTCTGGAGCTGCAGCAGAAGTTCCCGAATGATGTAGAGTACATTGGCCATATAAATCCACAGTT
CCGACACCGGCGTCAAGGCTAAACCATGCCTTACCATTAGAAAATGTCGACGCAAGTGTTGAAGAACATG
ATTCATCATAGCTTGCGGTTTCTCCATCATTGGTTGCTGAATTAATACTTATTGTCCACATGCTGGCAGC
ATATCCATCGCAATTACAATCGTCAGCTGCTCCACCGTCACCAGATGCCCAAACGTAAATGCTTCCTTTG
CCTTTGCGTCCCTTATTTACACCTTCAACAATAGCGCGCATCGTTTCATTTCTCGGCCCATCTACAGTTC
TTCCATCATCCGTGGGTCCCCAGCTAGCAGAGTAAATGTCAATATTGTCTCGATCATAACTCATAGCTGC
TGCCTCAATGAGATCTGTCATATATGGTTGATCTAGCATGCGCAACCCAGCGATTTTGGAATCGTATGCC
ACTCCAACACCACAAATGCCATTATCTCGTTCGGCGGAAATCTCACCGGCACATCTTGTTCCGTGACTGT
TAAACCAATCGTCAGTATATCGAGGGAACGGGTAAGGGTCATTGCTACTGAAATCATAACTGCTTTCTGC
GTTATAATTTTTTGATAAATCCGGATGAAGATAGTCTATTCCATCATCCATGATTGCAGTCCTGACCCCT
TTGCCGGTTATACCTTGAGCCCACGCTGATAATACATTAAGATCAAGATCTTTCACTCCATCAGCTTGAC
CGGTATTTCTGATGTACCATTCTTTAGAAAATAGAGGATCAGTAGGTAATTTCAAATCCACTTTAATGTT
GTCAGACTCTCCCAGACCGGGAATTCCTTTTTTATTAATCGTTGGCAGTGGGACACGACCTTGTTTTTTA
ATTGGCTTATAGCCTCTCTTCCGTCTCAAAAACCCTTCAACTTGTTTTGCGTTTTTAACAAGATGATGAG
CCAATAGAACTTTGTGTTGACTCCAACTTGGAACTGAACTAACGTGAGGAACGGTTTTGTGATGAAAAAC
AAATTCATTTGGAGAATTCAGATGGTTTCGTAAGACCGAGAAACCAGTTTCCTGAGCTACTTTATTTGCC
GATTCTTGAGTTGCAGGATCATGAAGGTGGACATGCCATTGATTGGTGACAATTTTTCCACAAACTACAT
ATTCGCATAGAAACAAAAGGATCCATGTAATCTTCATC
