>Addgene plasmid #26541 | pJC162.1_pc2RNAi | addgene partial sequence | sequence record 32740 | 26541 with pPR244-F (CCTCGAGGTCGACGGTATC)
TTGTGTTGGGTGCTATTTTTAGATGAAGATTACATGGATCCTTTTGTTTCTATGCGAATATGTAGTTTGT
GGAAAAATTGTCACCAATCAATGGCATGTCCACCTTCATGATCCTGCAACTCAAGAATCGGCAAATAAAG
TAGCTCAGGAAACTGGTTTCTCGGTCTTACGAAACCATCTGAATTCTCCAAATGAATTTGTTTTTCATCA
CAAAACCGTTCCTCACGTTAGTTCAGTTCCAAGTTGGAGTCAACACAAAGTTCTATTGGCTCATCATCTT
GTTAAAAACGCAAAACAAGTTGAAGGGTTTTTGAGACGGAAGAGAGGCTATAAGCCAATTAAAAAACAAG
GTCGTGTCCCACTGCCAACGATTAATAAAAAAGGAATTCCCGGTCTGGGAGAGTCTGACAACATTAAAGT
GGATTTGAAATTACCTACTGATCCTCTATTTTCTAAAGAATGGTACATCAGAAATACCGGTCAAGCTGAT
GGAGTGAAAGATCTTGATCTTAATGTATTATCAGCGTGGGCTCAAGGTATAACCGGCAAAGGGGTCACGA
CTGCAATCATGGATGATGGAATAGACTATCTTCATCCGGATTTATCAAAAAATTATAACGCAGAAAGCAG
TTATGATTTCAGTAGCAATGACCCTTACCCGTTCCCTCGATATACTGACGATTGGTTTAACAGTCACGGA
ACAAGATGTGCCGGTGAGATTTCCGCCGAACGAGATAATGGCATTTGTGGTGTTGGAGTGGCATACGATT
CCAAAATCGCTGGGTTGCGCATGCTAGATCAACCATATATGACAGATCTCATTGAGGCAGCAGCTATGAG
TTATGATCGAGACAATATTGACATTTACTCTGCTAGCTGGGGACCCACGGATGATGGAAGAACTGTAGAT
GGGCCGAGAAATGAAACGATGCGCGC
