[The description below was written by a language model from this plasmid's Addgene catalogue record.]
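Description:
pJC162.1_pc2RNAi is an RNAi vector built on the pPR244 backbone (about 3 kb without insert) that carries a roughly 2.25 kb fragment of prohormone convertase 2 (pc2) from the planarian Schmidtea mediterranea. It is maintained in bacteria as a high-copy plasmid under kanamycin selection, and the insert was introduced by restriction enzyme cloning. No feature table accompanies the entry, so the origin of replication, the promoters flanking the insert and any terminators are not stated. RNAi vectors used in planarian work usually place the cloned fragment between opposing phage promoters so that both strands are transcribed into double-stranded RNA, but the record does not confirm this arrangement for this backbone.

The payload encodes a proprotein-processing protease, an enzyme that cleaves prohormone precursors into mature bioactive peptides. Knocking down pc2 is therefore a way to broadly impair neuropeptide and peptide hormone maturation rather than removing a single signalling molecule. The construct is associated with a genome-wide study of peptide hormones in planarian germline development, which is consistent with its use as a source of pc2 double-stranded RNA to silence the gene in S. mediterranea and examine the consequences for reproductive tissue development and maintenance. The record does not state whether the dsRNA is meant to be produced by bacterial expression and feeding or by in vitro transcription, and it does not indicate any tags, reporters or additional selectable markers.
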