Addgene plasmid #26541: pJC162.1_pc2RNAi
Depositing lab: Phillip Newmark. Depositing organization: University of Illinois at Urbana-Champaign. Publication: Genome-wide analyses reveal a role for peptide hormones in planarian germline development. Collins JJ, Hou X, Romanova EV, Lambrus BG, Miller CM, Saberi A, Sweedler JV, Newmark PA. PLoS Biol. 2010 . 8(10):e1000509. 10.1371/journal.pbio.1000509 PubMed 20967238.
Backbone
  Vector backbone: pPR244
  Backbone size w/o insert (bp): 3000
  Vector type: RNAi
Growth in bacteria
  Bacterial resistance: Kanamycin, 50 μg/mL
  Growth temperature: 37°C
  Growth strain: DH5alpha
  Copy number: High Copy
Gene/Insert
  Gene/Insert name: prohormone convertase 2
  Species: S. mediterranea (planarian)
  Insert size (bp): 2250
  GenBank ID: BK007043
  Cloning method: Restriction Enzyme
  Sequencing primers: 5′ GATGAAGATTACATGGATCC
Terms and licenses: Academic/Nonprofit Terms; Industry Terms: Not Available to Industry
How to cite: pJC162.1_pc2RNAi was a gift from Phillip Newmark (Addgene plasmid # 26541 ; http://n2t.net/addgene:26541 ; RRID:Addgene_26541)
